>Addgene plasmid #199640 | sgVRK1-hygro | addgene full sequence | sequence record 394126 | Addgene NGS Result
CGCTCGCCGCAGCCGAACGACCGAGCGCAGCGAGTCAGTGAGCGAGGAAGCGGAAGAGCGCCCAATACGC
AAACCGCCTCTCCCCGCGCGTTGGCCGATTCATTAATGCAGCTGGCACGACAGGTTTCCCGACTGGAAAG
CGGGCAGTGAGCGCAACGCAATTAATGTGAGTTAGCTCACTCATTAGGCACCCCAGGCTTTACACTTTAT
GCTTCCGGCTCGTATGTTGTGTGGAATTGTGAGCGGATAACAATTTCACACAGGAAACAGCTATGACCAT
GATTACGCCAAGCGCGCAATTAACCCTCACTAAAGGGAACAAAAGCTGGAGCTGCAAGCTTAATGTAGTC
TTATGCAATACTCTTGTAGTCTTGCAACATGGTAACGATGAGTTAGCAACATGCCTTACAAGGAGAGAAA
AAGCACCGTGCATGCCGATTGGTGGAAGTAAGGTGGTACGATCGTGCCTTATTAGGAAGGCAACAGACGG
GTCTGACATGGATTGGACGAACCACTGAATTGCCGCATTGCAGAGATATTGTATTTAAGTGCCTAGCTCG
ATACATAAACGGGTCTCTCTGGTTAGACCAGATCTGAGCCTGGGAGCTCTCTGGCTAACTAGGGAACCCA
CTGCTTAAGCCTCAATAAAGCTTGCCTTGAGTGCTTCAAGTAGTGTGTGCCCGTCTGTTGTGTGACTCTG
GTAACTAGAGATCCCTCAGACCCTTTTAGTCAGTGTGGAAAATCTCTAGCAGTGGCGCCCGAACAGGGAC
TTGAAAGCGAAAGGGAAACCAGAGGAGCTCTCTCGACGCAGGACTCGGCTTGCTGAAGCGCGCACGGCAA
GAGGCGAGGGGCGGCGACTGGTGAGTACGCCAAAAATTTTGACTAGCGGAGGCTAGAAGGAGAGAGATGG
GTGCGAGAGCGTCAGTATTAAGCGGGGGAGAATTAGATCGCGATGGGAAAAAATTCGGTTAAGGCCAGGG
GGAAAGAAAAAATATAAATTAAAACATATAGTATGGGCAAGCAGGGAGCTAGAACGATTCGCAGTTAATC
CTGGCCTGTTAGAAACATCAGAAGGCTGTAGACAAATACTGGGACAGCTACAACCATCCCTTCAGACAGG
ATCAGAAGAACTTAGATCATTATATAATACAGTAGCAACCCTCTATTGTGTGCATCAAAGGATAGAGATA
AAAGACACCAAGGAAGCTTTAGACAAGATAGAGGAAGAGCAAAACAAAAGTAAGACCACCGCACAGCAAG
CGGCCGCTGATCTTCAGACCTGGAGGAGGAGATATGAGGGACAATTGGAGAAGTGAATTATATAAATATA
AAGTAGTAAAAATTGAACCATTAGGAGTAGCACCCACCAAGGCAAAGAGAAGAGTGGTGCAGAGAGAAAA
AAGAGCAGTGGGAATAGGAGCTTTGTTCCTTGGGTTCTTGGGAGCAGCAGGAAGCACTATGGGCGCAGCG
TCAATGACGCTGACGGTACAGGCCAGACAATTATTGTCTGGTATAGTGCAGCAGCAGAACAATTTGCTGA
GGGCTATTGAGGCGCAACAGCATCTGTTGCAACTCACAGTCTGGGGCATCAAGCAGCTCCAGGCAAGAAT
CCTGGCTGTGGAAAGATACCTAAAGGATCAACAGCTCCTGGGGATTTGGGGTTGCTCTGGAAAACTCATT
TGCACCACTGCTGTGCCTTGGAATGCTAGTTGGAGTAATAAATCTCTGGAACAGATTTGGAATCACACGA
CCTGGATGGAGTGGGACAGAGAAATTAACAATTACACAAGCTTAATACACTCCTTAATTGAAGAATCGCA
AAACCAGCAAGAAAAGAATGAACAAGAATTATTGGAATTAGATAAATGGGCAAGTTTGTGGAATTGGTTT
AACATAACAAATTGGCTGTGGTATATAAAATTATTCATAATGATAGTAGGAGGCTTGGTAGGTTTAAGAA
TAGTTTTTGCTGTACTTTCTATAGTGAATAGAGTTAGGCAGGGATATTCACCATTATCGTTTCAGACCCA
CCTCCCAACCCCGAGGGGACCCAGAGAGGGCCTATTTCCCATGATTCCTTCATATTTGCATATACGATAC
AAGGCTGTTAGAGAGATAATTAGAATTAATTTGACTGTAAACACAAAGATATTAGTACAAAATACGTGAC
GTAGAAAGTAATAATTTCTTGGGTAGTTTGCAGTTTTAAAATTATGTTTTAAAATGGACTATCATATGCT
TACCGTAACTTGAAAGTATTTCGATTTCTTGGCTTTATATATCTTGTGGAAAGGACGAAACACCGGTAGG
ATTACCCATTGGCCAGTTTTAGAGCTAGAAATAGCAAGTTAAAATAAGGCTAGTCCGTTATCAACTTGAA
AAAGTGGCACCGAGTCGGTGCTTTTTTACTAGTGGCGTAACTAGATCTTGAGACAAATGGCAGTATTCAT
CCACAATTTTAAAAGAAAAGGGGGGATTGGGGGGTACAGTGCAGGGGAAAGAATAGTAGACATAATAGCA
ACAGACATACAAACTAAAGAATTACAAAAACAAATTACAAAAATTCAAAATTTTCGGGTTTATTACAGGG
ACAGCAGAGATCCACTTTGGCGCCGGCTCGAGGGGGCCCGGGTGCAAAGATGGATAAAGTTTTAAACAGA
GAGGAATCTTTGCAGCTAATGGACCTTCTAGGTCTTGAAAGGAGTGGGAATTGGCTCCGGTGCCCGTCAG
TGGGCAGAGCGCACATCGCCCACAGTCCCCGAGAAGTTGGGGGGAGGGGTCGGCAATTGATCCGGTGCCT
AGAGAAGGTGGCGCGGGGTAAACTGGGAAAGTGATGTCGTGTACTGGCTCCGCCTTTTTCCCGAGGGTGG
GGGAGAACCGTATATAAGTGCAGTAGTCGCCGTGAACGTTCTTTTTCGCAACGGGTTTGCCGCCAGAACA
CAGGTAAGTGCCGTGTGTGGTTCCCGCGGGCCTGGCCTCTTTACGGGTTATGGCCCTTGCGTGCCTTGAA
TTACTTCCACCTGGCTGCAGTACGTGATTCTTGATCCCGAGCTTCGGGTTGGAAGTGGGTGGGAGAGTTC
GAGGCCTTGCGCTTAAGGAGCCCCTTCGCCTCGTGCTTGAGTTGAGGCCTGGCCTGGGCGCTGGGGCCGC
CGCGTGCGAATCTGGTGGCACCTTCGCGCCTGTCTCGCTGCTTTCGATAAGTCTCTAGCCATTTAAAATT
TTTGATGACCTGCTGCGACGCTTTTTTTCTGGCAAGATAGTCTTGTAAATGCGGGCCAAGATCTGCACAC
TGGTATTTCGGTTTTTGGGGCCGCGGGCGGCGACGGGGCCCGTGCGTCCCAGCGCACATGTTCGGCGAGG
CGGGGCCTGCGAGCGCGGCCACCGAGAATCGGACGGGGGTAGTCTCAAGCTGGCCGGCCTGCTCTGGTGC
CTGGCCTCGCGCCGCCGTGTATCGCCCCGCCCTGGGCGGCAAGGCTGGCCCGGTCGGCACCAGTTGCGTG
AGCGGAAAGATGGCCGCTTCCCGGCCCTGCTGCAGGGAGCTCAAAATGGAGGACGCGGCGCTCGGGAGAG
CGGGCGGGTGAGTCACCCACACAAAGGAAAAGGGCCTTTCCGTCCTCAGCCGTCGCTTCATGTGACTCCA
CGGAGTACCGGGCGCCGTCCAGGCACCTCGATTAGTTCTCGAGCTTTTGGAGTACGTCGTCTTTAGGTTG
GGGGGAGGGGTTTTATGCGATGGAGTTTCCCCACACTGAGTGGGTGGAGACTGAAGTTAGGCCAGCTTGG
CACTTGATGTAATTCTCCTTGGAATTTGCCCTTTTTGAGTTTGGATCTTGGTTCATTCTCAAGCCTCAGA
CAGTGGTTCAAAGTTTTTTTCTTCCATTTCAGGTGTCGTGACGTACGACCATGAAAAAGCCTGAACTCAC
CGCGACGTCTGTCGAGAAGTTTCTGATCGAAAAGTTCGACAGCGTGTCCGACCTGATGCAGCTCTCGGAG
GGCGAAGAATCTCGTGCTTTCAGCTTCGATGTAGGAGGGCGTGGATATGTCCTGCGGGTAAATAGCTGCG
CCGATGGTTTCTACAAAGATCGTTATGTTCATCGGCACTTTGCATCGGCCGCGCTCCCGATTCCGGAAGT
GCTTGACATTGGGGAATTCAGCGAGAGCCTGACCTATTGCATCTCCCGCCGTGCACAGGGTGTCACGTTG
CAAGACCTGCCTGAAACCGAACTGCCCGCTGTTCTGCAGCCGGTCGCGGAGGCCATGGATGCGATCGCTG
CGGCCGATCTTAGCCAGACGAGCGGGTTCGGCCCATTCGGACCGCAAGGAATCGGTCAATACACTACGTG
GCGTGATTTCATATGCGCGATTGCTGATCCCCATGTGTATCACTGGCAAACTGTGATGGACGACACCGTC
AGTGCGTCCGTCGCGCAGGCTCTCGATGAGCTGATGCTTTGGGCCGAGGACTGCCCCGAAGTCCGGCACC
TCGTGCACGCGGATTTCGGCTCCAACAATGTCCTGACGGACAATGGCCGCATAACAGCGGTCATTGACTG
GAGCGAGGCGATGTTCGGGGATTCCCAATACGAGGTCGCCAACATCTTCTTCTGGAGGCCGTGGTTGGCT
TGTATGGAGCAGCAGACGCGCTACTTCGAGCGGAGGCATCCGGAGCTTGCAGGATCGCCGCGGCTCCGGG
CGTATATGCTCCGCATTGGTCTTGACCAACTCTATCAGAGCTTGGTTGACGGCAATTTCGATGATGCAGC
TTGGGCGCAGGGTCGATGCGACGCAATCGTCCGATCCGGAGCCGGGACTGTCGGGCGTACACAAATCGCC
CGCAGAAGCGCGGCCGTCTGGACCGATGGCTGTGTAGAAGTACTCGCCGATAGTGGAAACCGACGCCCCA
GCACTCGTCCGAGGGCAAAGGAATAGTCGACGCGTTAAGTCGACAATCAACCTCTGGATTACAAAATTTG
TGAAAGATTGACTGGTATTCTTAACTATGTTGCTCCTTTTACGCTATGTGGATACGCTGCTTTAATGCCT
TTGTATCATGCTATTGCTTCCCGTATGGCTTTCATTTTCTCCTCCTTGTATAAATCCTGGTTGCTGTCTC
TTTATGAGGAGTTGTGGCCCGTTGTCAGGCAACGTGGCGTGGTGTGCACTGTGTTTGCTGACGCAACCCC
CACTGGTTGGGGCATTGCCACCACCTGTCAGCTCCTTTCCGGGACTTTCGCTTTCCCCCTCCCTATTGCC
ACGGCGGAACTCATCGCCGCCTGCCTTGCCCGCTGCTGGACAGGGGCTCGGCTGTTGGGCACTGACAATT
CCGTGGTGTTGTCGGGGAAATCATCGTCCTTTCCTTGGCTGCTCGCCTGTGTTGCCACCTGGATTCTGCG
CGGGACGTCCTTCTGCTACGTCCCTTCGGCCCTCAATCCAGCGGACCTTCCTTCCCGCGGCCTGCTGCCG
GCTCTGCGGCCTCTTCCGCGTCTTCGCCTTCGCCCTCAGACGAGTCGGATCTCCCTTTGGGCCGCCTCCC
CGCGTCGACTTTAAGACCAATGACTTACAAGGCAGCTGTAGATCTTAGCCACTTTTTAAAAGAAAAGGGG
GGACTGGAAGGGCTAATTCACTCCCAACGAAGACAAGATCTGCTTTTTGCTTGTACTGGGTCTCTCTGGT
TAGACCAGATCTGAGCCTGGGAGCTCTCTGGCTAACTAGGGAACCCACTGCTTAAGCCTCAATAAAGCTT
GCCTTGAGTGCTTCAAGTAGTGTGTGCCCGTCTGTTGTGTGACTCTGGTAACTAGAGATCCCTCAGACCC
TTTTAGTCAGTGTGGAAAATCTCTAGCAGTACGTATAGTAGTTCATGTCATCTTATTATTCAGTATTTAT
AACTTGCAAAGAAATGAATATCAGAGAGTGAGAGGAACTTGTTTATTGCAGCTTATAATGGTTACAAATA
AAGCAATAGCATCACAAATTTCACAAATAAAGCATTTTTTTCACTGCATTCTAGTTGTGGTTTGTCCAAA
CTCATCAATGTATCTTATCATGTCTGGCTCTAGCTATCCCGCCCCTAACTCCGCCCATCCCGCCCCTAAC
TCCGCCCAGTTCCGCCCATTCTCCGCCCCATGGCTGACTAATTTTTTTTATTTATGCAGAGGCCGAGGCC
GCCTCGGCCTCTGAGCTATTCCAGAAGTAGTGAGGAGGCTTTTTTGGAGGCCTAGGGACGTACCCAATTC
GCCCTATAGTGAGTCGTATTACGCGCGCTCACTGGCCGTCGTTTTACAACGTCGTGACTGGGAAAACCCT
GGCGTTACCCAACTTAATCGCCTTGCAGCACATCCCCCTTTCGCCAGCTGGCGTAATAGCGAAGAGGCCC
GCACCGATCGCCCTTCCCAACAGTTGCGCAGCCTGAATGGCGAATGGG
[124 nt withheld, positions 6419-6542]
C
[91 nt withheld, positions 6544-6634]
A
[49 nt withheld, positions 6636-6684]
CCTTTGACGTTGGAGTCCACGTTCTTT
[37 nt withheld, positions 6712-6748]
ACCCTATCTCGGTCTATTCTTTTGATTTATAAGGGATTTTGCCGATTTCGGCCTATTGGTTAAAAAATGA
GCTGATTTAACAAAAATTTAACGCGAATTTTAACAAAATATTAACGCTTACAATTTAGGTGGCACTTTTT
GGGGAAATGTGCGCGGAACCCCTATTTGTTTATTTTTCTAAATACATTCAAATATGTATCCGCTCATGAG
ACAATAACCCTGATAAATGCTTCAATAATATTGAAAAAGGAAGAGTATGAGTATTCAACATTTCCGTGTC
GCCCTTATTCCCTTTTTTGCGGCATTTTGCCTTCCTGTTTTTGCTCACCCAGAAACGCTGGTGAAAGTAA
AAGATGCTGAAGATCAGTTGGGTGCACGAGTGGGTTACATCGAACTGGATCTCAACAGCGGTAAGATCCT
TGAGAGTTTTCGCCCCGAAGAACGTTTTCCAATGATGAGCACTTTTAAAGTTCTGCTATGTGGCGCGGTA
TTATCCCGTATTGACGCCGGGCAAGAGCAACTCGGTCGCCGCATACACTATTCTCAGAATGACTTGGTTG
AGTACTCACCAGTCACAGAAAAGCATCTTACGGATGGCATGACAGTAAGAGAATTATGCAGTGCTGCCAT
AACCATGAGTGATAACACTGCGGCCAACTTACTTCTGACAACGATCGGAGGACCGAAGGAGCTAACCGCT
TTTTTGCACAACATGGGGGATCATGTAACTCGCCTTGATCGTTGGGAACCGGAGCTGAATGAAGCCATAC
CAAACGACGAGCGTGACACCACGATGCCTGTAGCAATGGCAACAACGTTGCGCAAACTATTAACTGGCGA
ACTACTTACTCTAGCTTCCCGGCAACAATTAATAGACTGGATGGAGGCGGATAAAGTTGCAGGACCACTT
CTGCGCTCGGCCCTTCCGGCTGGCTGGTTTATTGCTGATAAATCTGGAGCCGGTGAGCGTGGGTCTCGCG
GTATCATTGCAGCACTGGGGCCAGATGGTAAGCCCTCCCGTATCGTAGTTATCTACACGACGGGGAGTCA
GGCAACTATGGATGAACGAAATAGACAGATCGCTGAGATAGGTGCCTCACTGATTAAGCATTGGTAACTG
TCAGACCAAGTTTACTCATATATACTTTAGATTGATTTAAAACTTCATTTTTAATTTAAAAGGATCTAGG
TGAAGATCCTTTTTGATAATCTCATGACCAAAATCCCTTAACGTGAGTTTTCGTTCCACTGAGCGTCAGA
CCCCGTAGAAAAGATCAAAGGATCTTCTTGAGATCCTTTTTTTCTGCGCGTAATCTGCTGCTTGCAAACA
AAAAAACCACCGCTACCAGCGGTGGTTTGTTTGCCGGATCAAGAGCTACCAACTCTTTTTCCGAAGGTAA
CTGGCTTCAGCAGAGCGCAGATACCAAATACTGTTCTTCTAGTGTAGCCGTAGTTAGGCCACCACTTCAA
GAACTCTGTAGCACCGCCTACATACCTCGCTCTGCTAATCCTGTTACCAGTGGCTGCTGCCAGTGGCGAT
AAGTCGTGTCTTACCGGGTTGGACTCAAGACGATAGTTACCGGATAAGGCGCAGCGGTCGGGCTGAACGG
GGGGTTCGTGCACACAGCCCAGCTTGGAGCGAACGACCTACACCGAACTGAGATACCTACAGCGTGAGCT
ATGAGAAAGCGCCACGCTTCCCGAAGGGAGAAAGGCGGACAGGTATCCGGTAAGCGGCAGGGTCGGAACA
GGAGAGCGCACGAGGGAGCTTCCAGGGGGAAACGCCTGGTATCTTTATAGTCCTGTCGGGTTTCGCCACC
TCTGACTTGAGCGTCGATTTTTGTGATGCTCGTCAGGGGGGCGGAGCCTATGGAAAAACGCCAGCAACGC
GGCCTTTTTACGGTTCCTGGCCTTTTGCTGGCCTTTTGCTCACATGTTCTTTCCTGCGTTATCCCCTGAT
TCTGTGGATAACCGTATTACCGCCTTTGAGTGAGCTGATAC
Features (pLannotate 1.2.2; 30 found; start..end, strand, type, name):
      1..56      +  rep_origin     RSF ori (fragment): Plasmids containing the RSF 1030 origin of replication can be propagated in E. coli cells that contain additional plasmids with compatible origins.
     58..150     +  CDS            lacI (fragment): lac repressor; lacI; The lac repressor binds to the lac operator to inhibit transcription in E. coli. This inhibition can be relieved by adding lactose or isopropyl-β-D-thiogalactopyranoside (IPTG).
    163..184     +  protein_bind   CAP binding site: CAP binding activates transcription in the presence of cAMP. E. coli catabolite activator protein
    199..229     +  promoter       lac promoter: promoter for the E. coli lac operon
    237..253     +  protein_bind   lac operator: The lac repressor binds to the lac operator to inhibit transcription in E. coli. This inhibition can be relieved by adding lactose or isopropyl-β-D-thiogalactopyranoside (IPTG). lac repressor encoded by lacI
    298..316     +  promoter       T3 promoter: promoter for bacteriophage T3 RNA polymerase
    344..570     +  promoter       RSV promoter: Rous sarcoma virus enhancer/promoter
    571..751     +  LTR            5' LTR (truncated): truncated 5' long terminal repeat (LTR) from HIV-1
    798..923     +  misc_feature   HIV-1 Ψ: packaging signal of human immunodeficiency virus type 1
    907..1270    +  CDS            HIV-1 gag (fragment): gag protein from human immunodeficiency virus 1; gag
   1416..1649    +  misc_feature   RRE: The Rev response element (RRE) of HIV-1 allows for Rev-dependent mRNA export from the nucleus to the cytoplasm.
   2026..2052    +  CDS            Rev (fragment): human immunodeficiency virus 1 (HIV-1) Rev protein; rev; enhances nuclear export of unspliced and incompletely spliced viral mRNAs
   2056..2296    +  promoter       U6 promoter: RNA polymerase III promoter for human U6 snRNA
   2326..2401    +  misc_RNA       gRNA scaffold: guide RNA scaffold for the Streptococcus pyogenes CRISPR/Cas9 system
   2457..2574    +  misc_feature   cPPT/CTS: central polypurine tract and central termination sequence of HIV-1
   2640..2706    +  CDS            small t antigen (fragment): SV40 (simian virus 40) small t antigen
   2732..2943    +  promoter       EF-1α core promoter: core promoter for human elongation factor EF-1α
   2944..3882    +  intron         EF-1α intron A: intron upstream of the start codon of human EF-1α
   3901..4926    +  CDS            HygR: aminoglycoside phosphotransferase from E. coli; aph(4)-Ia; confers resistance to hygromycin
   4945..5533    +  misc_feature   WPRE: woodchuck hepatitis virus posttranscriptional regulatory element
   5584..5603    +  misc_feature   cPPT/CTS (fragment): central polypurine tract and central termination sequence of HIV-1
   5605..5838    +  LTR            3' LTR (ΔU3): self-inactivating 3' long terminal repeat (LTR) from HIV-1
   5916..6037    +  polyA_signal   SV40 poly(A) signal: SV40 polyadenylation signal
   6077..6212    +  rep_origin     SV40 ori: SV40 origin of replication
   6233..6251    -  promoter       T7 promoter: promoter for bacteriophage T7 RNA polymerase
   6259..6414    +  CDS            lacZα (fragment): LacZα fragment of β-galactosidase; lacZ fragment
   6419..6847    +  rep_origin     f1 ori (sequence partly withheld): f1 bacteriophage origin of replication; arrow indicates direction of (+) strand synthesis
   6900..7004    +  promoter       AmpR promoter: bla
   7005..7865    +  CDS            AmpR: β-lactamase; bla; confers resistance to ampicillin, carbenicillin, and related antibiotics
   8036..8624    +  rep_origin     ori: high-copy-number ColE1/pMB1/pBR322/pUC origin of replication
