[The description below was written by a language model from this plasmid's Addgene catalogue record and pLannotate feature annotations shown in this document.]
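Description:
sgVRK1-hygro is a lentiviral CRISPR guide-expression plasmid built on the pXPR_016 backbone and carrying a single guide RNA directed against human VRK1 (vaccinia-related kinase 1). In bacteria it is maintained through a high-copy ColE1/pUC-type origin and selected with ampicillin via the β-lactamase gene. An f1 origin and an SV40 origin are also annotated in the backbone, along with small remnants of lac, lacZα and phage promoter sequences that are typical cloning-vector leftovers.

The transfer cassette has a third-generation, self-inactivating layout. An RSV promoter drives a truncated HIV-1 5′ LTR, followed by the Ψ packaging signal with a gag fragment, the Rev response element, a cPPT/CTS and a ΔU3 3′ LTR, with an SV40 polyadenylation signal downstream. Between the LTRs, a human U6 RNA polymerase III promoter transcribes the VRK1-targeting spacer fused to the Streptococcus pyogenes Cas9 guide RNA scaffold. A separate EF-1α promoter, including its intron A, expresses the hygromycin resistance gene, and a WPRE enhances transcript expression.

No Cas9 coding sequence is annotated, so the nuclease must be supplied separately, for example in cells that already express Cas9. After packaging into lentiviral particles and transduction, hygromycin selects cells that have integrated the guide cassette. The stated purpose is simply an sgRNA against VRK1. The associated publication concerns VRK1 as a synthetic lethal target in VRK2 promoter-methylated nervous system cancers, consistent with use of the construct for VRK1 knockout in human cancer cell models.
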