Addgene plasmid #199640: sgVRK1-hygro
Purpose: sgRNA guide against VRK1
Depositing lab: William Hahn. Depositing organization: Dana-Farber Cancer Institute. Publication: VRK1 as a synthetic lethal target in VRK2 promoter-methylated cancers of the nervous system. So J, Mabe NW, Englinger B, Chow KH, Moyer SM, Yerrum S, Trissal MC, Marques JG, Kwon JJ, Shim B, Pal S, Panditharatna E, Quinn T, Schaefer DA, Jeong D, Mayhew DL, Hwang J, Beroukhim R, Ligon KL, Stegmaier K, Filbin MG, Hahn WC. JCI Insight. 2022 Oct 10;7(19):e158755. doi: 10.1172/jci.insight.158755. PubMed 36040810.
Backbone
  Vector backbone: pXPR_016
  Vector type: Lentiviral
  Selectable markers: Hygromycin
Growth in bacteria
  Bacterial resistance: Ampicillin, 100 μg/mL
  Growth temperature: 30°C
  Growth strain: NEB Stable
  Copy number: High Copy
Gene/Insert
  Gene/Insert name: N/A
  gRNA/shRNA sequence: GTAGGATTACCCATTGGCCA
  Species: H. sapiens (human)
  Entrez Gene: VRK1 (a.k.a. PCH1, PCH1A)
  Cloning method: Restriction Enzyme; 5′ cloning site Unknown (unknown if destroyed)
Terms and licenses: Academic/Nonprofit Terms; Industry Terms: Not Available to Industry
How to cite: sgVRK1-hygro was a gift from William Hahn (Addgene plasmid # 199640 ; http://n2t.net/addgene:199640 ; RRID:Addgene_199640)
